Addgene plasmid #243976: pUPD3_RBS_J61127
Purpose: GoldenBraid2.0 Ribosome binding site.
Depositing lab: Christophe Herman. Depositing organization: Baylor College of Medicine. Publication: GoldenBraid2.0 E. coli: a comprehensive and characterized toolkit for enterics. Cooke MB, Welch KT, Ramirez LD, Wen AX, Marciano DC, Herman C. Synth Biol (Oxf). 2025 Aug 14;10(1):ysaf015. doi: 10.1093/synbio/ysaf015. eCollection 2025. PubMed 40927394.
Backbone
  Vector backbone: pUPD3
  Vector type: Bacterial Expression
Growth in bacteria
  Bacterial resistance: Chloramphenicol, 25 μg/mL
  Growth temperature: 37°C
  Growth strain: DH5alpha
  Copy number: High Copy
Gene/Insert
  Gene/Insert name: J61127
  Species: Synthetic
  Insert size (bp): 20
  Cloning method: Golden Gate
Terms and licenses: Academic/Nonprofit Terms; Industry Terms: Not Available to Industry
How to cite: pUPD3_RBS_J61127 was a gift from Christophe Herman (Addgene plasmid # 243976 ; http://n2t.net/addgene:243976 ; RRID:Addgene_243976)
