[The description below was written by a language model from this plasmid's Addgene catalogue record and pLannotate feature annotations shown in this document.]
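Description:
pUPD3_RBS_J61127 is a small (about 2.4 kb) GoldenBraid2.0 part-domestication plasmid that stores a single synthetic ribosome binding site, J61127, as a reusable level-0 part for modular assembly in E. coli and related enteric bacteria. The backbone is pUPD3, a universal part-entry vector. It replicates at high copy from a ColE1/pUC-type origin and is selected with chloramphenicol through a cat gene driven by its native cat promoter. An f1 bacteriophage origin is also present, which in principle allows single-stranded DNA production with helper phage. A short tet promoter fragment is annotated, most likely a backbone remnant.

The payload is only about 20 bp and was inserted by Golden Gate cloning. It is too short to be picked up by the automated annotation, so it does not appear as a named feature. It presumably lies in the cloning region bracketed by the T7 and SP6 phage promoters, which commonly serve as flanking sequencing-primer sites in this type of vector. Only a small residual fragment of lacZα is annotated next to the T7 promoter, consistent with the part having replaced a lacZα screening cassette, although the record does not state this explicitly.

Although catalogued as a bacterial expression vector, the plasmid carries no coding sequence or dedicated promoter for the insert. It functions as a part donor: the RBS is released by type IIS restriction enzymes and joined with promoter, coding sequence and terminator parts to build transcriptional units, letting users tune translation initiation within the toolkit. The record gives no strength or characterization data for this RBS.
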