Features (pLannotate 1.2.2; 8 found; start..end, strand, type, name):
     72..90      -  promoter       SP6 promoter: promoter for bacteriophage SP6 RNA polymerase
    237..825     -  rep_origin     ori: high-copy-number ColE1/pMB1/pBR322/pUC origin of replication
    940..1042    +  promoter       cat promoter: promoter of the E. coli cat gene encoding chloramphenicol acetyltransferase
   1043..1699    +  CDS            cat: CAT_ECOLX - Experimental evidence at protein level: Swiss-Prot protein existence level 1. This enzyme is an effector of chloramphenicol resistance in bacteria. From Escherichia coli. This protein is used as a marker in many commonly used cloning vectors, such as pACYC184.
   1787..1804    -  promoter       tet promoter (fragment): E. coli promoter for tetracycline efflux protein gene
   1815..2270    +  rep_origin     f1 ori (sequence partly withheld): f1 bacteriophage origin of replication; arrow indicates direction of (+) strand synthesis
   2289..2310    -  CDS            lacZα (fragment): LacZα fragment of β-galactosidase; lacZ fragment
   2313..2331    +  promoter       T7 promoter: promoter for bacteriophage T7 RNA polymerase
>Addgene plasmid #243976 | pUPD3_RBS_J61127 | addgene full sequence | sequence record 487807 | Addgene NGS Result
GGTCTCGCATTCAGTAGTTCCACTCTTTCTCTTTGCGAGACCACTCATCGCCCAATCACTAGTGAATTCG
TTCTATAGTGTCACCTAAATACCATAGAGCCGTTGGTCATAGCTGTTTCCTGTCCAGGCATCATGACACG
GTTATCCACAGAATCAGGGGATAACGCAGGAAAGAACATGTGAGCAAAAGGCCAGCAAAAGGCCAGGAAC
CGTAAAAAGGCCGCGTTGCTGGCGTTTTTCCATAGGCTCCGCCCCCCTGACGAGCATCACAAAAATCGAC
GCTCAAGTCAGAGGTGGCGAAACCCGACAGGACTATAAAGATACCAGGCGTTTCCCCCTGGAAGCTCCCT
CGTGCGCTCTCCTGTTCCGACCCTGCCGCTTACCGGATACCTGTCCGCCTTTCTCCCTTCGGGAAGCGTG
GCGCTTTCTCATAGCTCACGCTGTAGGTATCTCAGTTCGGTGTAGGTCGTTCGCTCCAAGCTGGGCTGTG
TGCACGAACCCCCCGTTCAGCCCGACCGCTGCGCCTTATCCGGTAACTATCGTCTTGAGTCCAACCCGGT
AAGACACGACTTATCGCCACTGGCAGCAGCCACTGGTAACAGGATTAGCAGAGCGAGGTATGTAGGCGGT
GCTACAGAGTTCTTGAAGTGGTGGCCTAACTACGGCTACACTAGAAGAACAGTATTTGGTATCTGCGCTC
TGCTGAAGCCAGTTACCTTCGGAAAAAGAGTTGGTAGCTCTTGATCCGGCAAACAAACCACCGCTGGTAG
CGGTGGTTTTTTTGTTTGCAAGCAGCAGATTACGCGCAGAAAAAAAGGATCTCAAGAAGATCCTTTGATC
TTTTCTACGGGGTCTGACGCTCAGTGGAACGAAAACTCACGTTAAGGGATTTTGGTCATGAGATTATCAA
AAAGGATCTTCACCTAGATCCTTTTGTGATGATCGGCACGTAAGAGGTTCCAACTTTCACCATAATGAAA
TAAGATCACTACCGGGCGTATTTTTTGAGTTATCGAGATTTTCAGGAGCTAAGGAAGCTAAAATGGAGAA
AAAAATCACTGGATATACCACCGTTGATATATCCCAATGGCATCGTAAAGAACATTTTGAGGCATTTCAG
TCAGTTGCTCAATGTACCTATAACCAGACCGTTCAGCTGGATATTACGGCCTTTTTAAAGACCGTAAAGA
AAAATAAGCACAAGTTTTATCCGGCCTTTATTCACATTCTTGCCCGCCTGATGAATGCTCATCCGGAATT
CCGTATGGCAATGAAAGACGGTGAGCTGGTGATATGGGATAGTGTTCACCCTTGTTACACCGTTTTCCAT
GAGCAAACTGAAACGTTTTCATCGCTCTGGAGTGAATACCACGACGATTTCCGGCAGTTTCTACACATAT
ATTCGCAAGATGTGGCGTGTTACGGTGAAAACCTGGCCTATTTCCCTAAAGGGTTTATTGAGAATATGTT
TTTCGTGTCAGCCAATCCCTGGGTGAGTTTCACCAGTTTTGATTTAAACGTGGCCAATATGGACAACTTC
TTCGCCCCCGTTTTCACCATGGGCAAATATTATACGCAAGGCGACAAGGTGCTGATGCCGCTGGCGATTC
AGGTTCATCATGCCGTTTGTGATGGCTTCCATGTCGGCAGAATGCTTAATGAATTACAACAGTACTGCGA
TGAGTGGCAGGGCGGGGCGTAATTTTTTTAAGGCAGTTATTGGTGCCCTTAAACGCCTGGTTGCTACGCC
TGAATAAGTGATAATAAGCGGATGAATGGCAGAAATTCGATGATAAGCTGTCAAACATGATGT
[125 nt withheld, positions 1814-1938]
C
[91 nt withheld, positions 1940-2030]
AGGGTGATGGTTCACGTAGTGGGCCAGCGCCCTGATAGACGGTTTTTCGCCCTTTGACGTTGGAGTCCAC
GTTCTTT
[37 nt withheld, positions 2108-2144]
ACCCTATCTCGGTCTATTCTTTTGATTTATAAGGGATTTTGCCGATTTCGGCCTATTGGTTAAAAAATGA
GCTGATTTAACAAAAATTTAACGCGAATTTTAACAAAATATTAACGCTTACAATTTTAACATTGTAGAAA
CGCATGTAAAACGACGGCCAGTGAATTGTAATACGACTCACTATAGGGTGAATTCCGCTTAGGACCTTAG
ATATTGATCTCAA
